>Addgene plasmid #201609 | LENTICRISPR-PABPC1_sgRNA2 | addgene full sequence | sequence record 396377 | Addgene NGS Result
TGATGCGGTTTTGGCAGTACATCAATGGGCGTGGATAGCGGTTTGACTCACGGGGATTTCCAAGTCTCCA
CCCCATTGACGTCAATGGGAGTTTGTTTTGGCACCAAAATCAACGGGACTTTCCAAAATGTCGTAACAAC
TCCGCCCCATTGACGCAAATGGGCGGTAGGCGTGTACGGTGGGAGGTCTATATAAGCAGCGCGTTTTGCC
TGTACTGGGTCTCTCTGGTTAGACCAGATCTGAGCCTGGGAGCTCTCTGGCTAACTAGGGAACCCACTGC
TTAAGCCTCAATAAAGCTTGCCTTGAGTGCTTCAAGTAGTGTGTGCCCGTCTGTTGTGTGACTCTGGTAA
CTAGAGATCCCTCAGACCCTTTTAGTCAGTGTGGAAAATCTCTAGCAGTGGCGCCCGAACAGGGACTTGA
AAGCGAAAGGGAAACCAGAGGAGCTCTCTCGACGCAGGACTCGGCTTGCTGAAGCGCGCACGGCAAGAGG
CGAGGGGCGGCGACTGGTGAGTACGCCAAAAATTTTGACTAGCGGAGGCTAGAAGGAGAGAGATGGGTGC
GAGAGCGTCAGTATTAAGCGGGGGAGAATTAGATCGCGATGGGAAAAAATTCGGTTAAGGCCAGGGGGAA
AGAAAAAATATAAATTAAAACATATAGTATGGGCAAGCAGGGAGCTAGAACGATTCGCAGTTAATCCTGG
CCTGTTAGAAACATCAGAAGGCTGTAGACAAATACTGGGACAGCTACAACCATCCCTTCAGACAGGATCA
GAAGAACTTAGATCATTATATAATACAGTAGCAACCCTCTATTGTGTGCATCAAAGGATAGAGATAAAAG
ACACCAAGGAAGCTTTAGACAAGATAGAGGAAGAGCAAAACAAAAGTAAGACCACCGCACAGCAAGCGGC
CGCTGATCTTCAGACCTGGAGGAGGAGATATGAGGGACAATTGGAGAAGTGAATTATATAAATATAAAGT
AGTAAAAATTGAACCATTAGGAGTAGCACCCACCAAGGCAAAGAGAAGAGTGGTGCAGAGAGAAAAAAGA
GCAGTGGGAATAGGAGCTTTGTTCCTTGGGTTCTTGGGAGCAGCAGGAAGCACTATGGGCGCAGCGTCAA
TGACGCTGACGGTACAGGCCAGACAATTATTGTCTGGTATAGTGCAGCAGCAGAACAATTTGCTGAGGGC
TATTGAGGCGCAACAGCATCTGTTGCAACTCACAGTCTGGGGCATCAAGCAGCTCCAGGCAAGAATCCTG
GCTGTGGAAAGATACCTAAAGGATCAACAGCTCCTGGGGATTTGGGGTTGCTCTGGAAAACTCATTTGCA
CCACTGCTGTGCCTTGGAATGCTAGTTGGAGTAATAAATCTCTGGAACAGATTTGGAATCACACGACCTG
GATGGAGTGGGACAGAGAAATTAACAATTACACAAGCTTAATACACTCCTTAATTGAAGAATCGCAAAAC
CAGCAAGAAAAGAATGAACAAGAATTATTGGAATTAGATAAATGGGCAAGTTTGTGGAATTGGTTTAACA
TAACAAATTGGCTGTGGTATATAAAATTATTCATAATGATAGTAGGAGGCTTGGTAGGTTTAAGAATAGT
TTTTGCTGTACTTTCTATAGTGAATAGAGTTAGGCAGGGATATTCACCATTATCGTTTCAGACCCACCTC
CCAACCCCGAGGGGACCCGACAGGCCCGAAGGAATAGAAGAAGAAGGTGGAGAGAGAGACAGAGACAGAT
CCATTCGATTAGTGAACGGATCGGCACTGCGTGCGCCAATTCTGCAGACAAATGGCAGTATTCATCCACA
ATTTTAAAAGAAAAGGGGGGATTGGGGGGTACAGTGCAGGGGAAAGAATAGTAGACATAATAGCAACAGA
CATACAAACTAAAGAATTACAAAAACAAATTACAAAAATTCAAAATTTTCGGGTTTATTACAGGGACAGC
AGAGATCCAGTTTGGTTAATTAAGGTACCGAGGGCCTATTTCCCATGATTCCTTCATATTTGCATATACG
ATACAAGGCTGTTAGAGAGATAATTAGAATTAATTTGACTGTAAACACAAAGATATTAGTACAAAATACG
TGACGTAGAAAGTAATAATTTCTTGGGTAGTTTGCAGTTTTAAAATTATGTTTTAAAATGGACTATCATA
TGCTTACCGTAACTTGAAAGTATTTCGATTTCTTGGCTTTATATATCTTGTGGAAAGGACGAAACACCGC
ATACGCGTAGCCCAAGGAGGTTTTAGAGCTAGAAATAGCAAGTTAAAATAAGGCTAGTCCGTTATCAACT
TGAAAAAGTGGCACCGAGTCGGTGCTTTTTTGAATTCGCTAGCTAGGTCTTGAAAGGAGTGGGAATTGGC
TCCGGTGCCCGTCAGTGGGCAGAGCGCACATCGCCCACAGTCCCCGAGAAGTTGGGGGGAGGGGTCGGCA
ATTGATCCGGTGCCTAGAGAAGGTGGCGCGGGGTAAACTGGGAAAGTGATGTCGTGTACTGGCTCCGCCT
TTTTCCCGAGGGTGGGGGAGAACCGTATATAAGTGCAGTAGTCGCCGTGAACGTTCTTTTTCGCAACGGG
TTTGCCGCCAGAACACAGGACCGGTTCTAGAGCGCTGCCACCATGGACAAGAAGTACAGCATCGGCCTGG
ACATCGGCACCAACTCTGTGGGCTGGGCCGTGATCACCGACGAGTACAAGGTGCCCAGCAAGAAATTCAA
GGTGCTGGGCAACACCGACCGGCACAGCATCAAGAAGAACCTGATCGGAGCCCTGCTGTTCGACAGCGGC
GAAACAGCCGAGGCCACCCGGCTGAAGAGAACCGCCAGAAGAAGATACACCAGACGGAAGAACCGGATCT
GCTATCTGCAAGAGATCTTCAGCAACGAGATGGCCAAGGTGGACGACAGCTTCTTCCACAGACTGGAAGA
GTCCTTCCTGGTGGAAGAGGATAAGAAGCACGAGCGGCACCCCATCTTCGGCAACATCGTGGACGAGGTG
GCCTACCACGAGAAGTACCCCACCATCTACCACCTGAGAAAGAAACTGGTGGACAGCACCGACAAGGCCG
ACCTGCGGCTGATCTATCTGGCCCTGGCCCACATGATCAAGTTCCGGGGCCACTTCCTGATCGAGGGCGA
CCTGAACCCCGACAACAGCGACGTGGACAAGCTGTTCATCCAGCTGGTGCAGACCTACAACCAGCTGTTC
GAGGAAAACCCCATCAACGCCAGCGGCGTGGACGCCAAGGCCATCCTGTCTGCCAGACTGAGCAAGAGCA
GACGGCTGGAAAATCTGATCGCCCAGCTGCCCGGCGAGAAGAAGAATGGCCTGTTCGGAAACCTGATTGC
CCTGAGCCTGGGCCTGACCCCCAACTTCAAGAGCAACTTCGACCTGGCCGAGGATGCCAAACTGCAGCTG
AGCAAGGACACCTACGACGACGACCTGGACAACCTGCTGGCCCAGATCGGCGACCAGTACGCCGACCTGT
TTCTGGCCGCCAAGAACCTGTCCGACGCCATCCTGCTGAGCGACATCCTGAGAGTGAACACCGAGATCAC
CAAGGCCCCCCTGAGCGCCTCTATGATCAAGAGATACGACGAGCACCACCAGGACCTGACCCTGCTGAAA
GCTCTCGTGCGGCAGCAGCTGCCTGAGAAGTACAAAGAGATTTTCTTCGACCAGAGCAAGAACGGCTACG
CCGGCTACATTGACGGCGGAGCCAGCCAGGAAGAGTTCTACAAGTTCATCAAGCCCATCCTGGAAAAGAT
GGACGGCACCGAGGAACTGCTCGTGAAGCTGAACAGAGAGGACCTGCTGCGGAAGCAGCGGACCTTCGAC
AACGGCAGCATCCCCCACCAGATCCACCTGGGAGAGCTGCACGCCATTCTGCGGCGGCAGGAAGATTTTT
ACCCATTCCTGAAGGACAACCGGGAAAAGATCGAGAAGATCCTGACCTTCCGCATCCCCTACTACGTGGG
CCCTCTGGCCAGGGGAAACAGCAGATTCGCCTGGATGACCAGAAAGAGCGAGGAAACCATCACCCCCTGG
AACTTCGAGGAAGTGGTGGACAAGGGCGCTTCCGCCCAGAGCTTCATCGAGCGGATGACCAACTTCGATA
AGAACCTGCCCAACGAGAAGGTGCTGCCCAAGCACAGCCTGCTGTACGAGTACTTCACCGTGTATAACGA
GCTGACCAAAGTGAAATACGTGACCGAGGGAATGAGAAAGCCCGCCTTCCTGAGCGGCGAGCAGAAAAAG
GCCATCGTGGACCTGCTGTTCAAGACCAACCGGAAAGTGACCGTGAAGCAGCTGAAAGAGGACTACTTCA
AGAAAATCGAGTGCTTCGACTCCGTGGAAATCTCCGGCGTGGAAGATCGGTTCAACGCCTCCCTGGGCAC
ATACCACGATCTGCTGAAAATTATCAAGGACAAGGACTTCCTGGACAATGAGGAAAACGAGGACATTCTG
GAAGATATCGTGCTGACCCTGACACTGTTTGAGGACAGAGAGATGATCGAGGAACGGCTGAAAACCTATG
CCCACCTGTTCGACGACAAAGTGATGAAGCAGCTGAAGCGGCGGAGATACACCGGCTGGGGCAGGCTGAG
CCGGAAGCTGATCAACGGCATCCGGGACAAGCAGTCCGGCAAGACAATCCTGGATTTCCTGAAGTCCGAC
GGCTTCGCCAACAGAAACTTCATGCAGCTGATCCACGACGACAGCCTGACCTTTAAAGAGGACATCCAGA
AAGCCCAGGTGTCCGGCCAGGGCGATAGCCTGCACGAGCACATTGCCAATCTGGCCGGCAGCCCCGCCAT
TAAGAAGGGCATCCTGCAGACAGTGAAGGTGGTGGACGAGCTCGTGAAAGTGATGGGCCGGCACAAGCCC
GAGAACATCGTGATCGAAATGGCCAGAGAGAACCAGACCACCCAGAAGGGACAGAAGAACAGCCGCGAGA
GAATGAAGCGGATCGAAGAGGGCATCAAAGAGCTGGGCAGCCAGATCCTGAAAGAACACCCCGTGGAAAA
CACCCAGCTGCAGAACGAGAAGCTGTACCTGTACTACCTGCAGAATGGGCGGGATATGTACGTGGACCAG
GAACTGGACATCAACCGGCTGTCCGACTACGATGTGGACCATATCGTGCCTCAGAGCTTTCTGAAGGACG
ACTCCATCGACAACAAGGTGCTGACCAGAAGCGACAAGAACCGGGGCAAGAGCGACAACGTGCCCTCCGA
AGAGGTCGTGAAGAAGATGAAGAACTACTGGCGGCAGCTGCTGAACGCCAAGCTGATTACCCAGAGAAAG
TTCGACAATCTGACCAAGGCCGAGAGAGGCGGCCTGAGCGAACTGGATAAGGCCGGCTTCATCAAGAGAC
AGCTGGTGGAAACCCGGCAGATCACAAAGCACGTGGCACAGATCCTGGACTCCCGGATGAACACTAAGTA
CGACGAGAATGACAAGCTGATCCGGGAAGTGAAAGTGATCACCCTGAAGTCCAAGCTGGTGTCCGATTTC
CGGAAGGATTTCCAGTTTTACAAAGTGCGCGAGATCAACAACTACCACCACGCCCACGACGCCTACCTGA
ACGCCGTCGTGGGAACCGCCCTGATCAAAAAGTACCCTAAGCTGGAAAGCGAGTTCGTGTACGGCGACTA
CAAGGTGTACGACGTGCGGAAGATGATCGCCAAGAGCGAGCAGGAAATCGGCAAGGCTACCGCCAAGTAC
TTCTTCTACAGCAACATCATGAACTTTTTCAAGACCGAGATTACCCTGGCCAACGGCGAGATCCGGAAGC
GGCCTCTGATCGAGACAAACGGCGAAACCGGGGAGATCGTGTGGGATAAGGGCCGGGATTTTGCCACCGT
GCGGAAAGTGCTGAGCATGCCCCAAGTGAATATCGTGAAAAAGACCGAGGTGCAGACAGGCGGCTTCAGC
AAAGAGTCTATCCTGCCCAAGAGGAACAGCGATAAGCTGATCGCCAGAAAGAAGGACTGGGACCCTAAGA
AGTACGGCGGCTTCGACAGCCCCACCGTGGCCTATTCTGTGCTGGTGGTGGCCAAAGTGGAAAAGGGCAA
GTCCAAGAAACTGAAGAGTGTGAAAGAGCTGCTGGGGATCACCATCATGGAAAGAAGCAGCTTCGAGAAG
AATCCCATCGACTTTCTGGAAGCCAAGGGCTACAAAGAAGTGAAAAAGGACCTGATCATCAAGCTGCCTA
AGTACTCCCTGTTCGAGCTGGAAAACGGCCGGAAGAGAATGCTGGCCTCTGCCGGCGAACTGCAGAAGGG
AAACGAACTGGCCCTGCCCTCCAAATATGTGAACTTCCTGTACCTGGCCAGCCACTATGAGAAGCTGAAG
GGCTCCCCCGAGGATAATGAGCAGAAACAGCTGTTTGTGGAACAGCACAAGCACTACCTGGACGAGATCA
TCGAGCAGATCAGCGAGTTCTCCAAGAGAGTGATCCTGGCCGACGCTAATCTGGACAAAGTGCTGTCCGC
CTACAACAAGCACCGGGATAAGCCCATCAGAGAGCAGGCCGAGAATATCATCCACCTGTTTACCCTGACC
AATCTGGGAGCCCCTGCCGCCTTCAAGTACTTTGACACCACCATCGACCGGAAGAGGTACACCAGCACCA
AAGAGGTGCTGGACGCCACCCTGATCCACCAGAGCATCACCGGCCTGTACGAGACACGGATCGACCTGTC
TCAGCTGGGAGGCGACAAGCGACCTGCCGCCACAAAGAAGGCTGGACAGGCTAAGAAGAAGAAAGATTAC
AAAGACGATGACGATAAGGGATCCGGCGCAACAAACTTCTCTCTGCTGAAACAAGCCGGAGATGTCGAAG
AGAATCCTGGACCGACCGAGTACAAGCCCACGGTGCGCCTCGCCACCCGCGACGACGTCCCCAGGGCCGT
ACGCACCCTCGCCGCCGCGTTCGCCGACTACCCCGCCACGCGCCACACCGTCGATCCGGACCGCCACATC
GAGCGGGTCACCGAGCTGCAAGAACTCTTCCTCACGCGCGTCGGGCTCGACATCGGCAAGGTGTGGGTCG
CGGACGACGGCGCCGCGGTGGCGGTCTGGACCACGCCGGAGAGCGTCGAAGCGGGGGCGGTGTTCGCCGA
GATCGGCCCGCGCATGGCCGAGTTGAGCGGTTCCCGGCTGGCCGCGCAGCAACAGATGGAAGGCCTCCTG
GCGCCGCACCGGCCCAAGGAGCCCGCGTGGTTCCTGGCCACCGTCGGAGTCTCGCCCGACCACCAGGGCA
AGGGTCTGGGCAGCGCCGTCGTGCTCCCCGGAGTGGAGGCGGCCGAGCGCGCCGGGGTGCCCGCCTTCCT
GGAGACCTCCGCGCCCCGCAACCTCCCCTTCTACGAGCGGCTCGGCTTCACCGTCACCGCCGACGTCGAG
GTGCCCGAAGGACCGCGCACCTGGTGCATGACCCGCAAGCCCGGTGCCTGAACGCGTTAAGTCGACAATC
AACCTCTGGATTACAAAATTTGTGAAAGATTGACTGGTATTCTTAACTATGTTGCTCCTTTTACGCTATG
TGGATACGCTGCTTTAATGCCTTTGTATCATGCTATTGCTTCCCGTATGGCTTTCATTTTCTCCTCCTTG
TATAAATCCTGGTTGCTGTCTCTTTATGAGGAGTTGTGGCCCGTTGTCAGGCAACGTGGCGTGGTGTGCA
CTGTGTTTGCTGACGCAACCCCCACTGGTTGGGGCATTGCCACCACCTGTCAGCTCCTTTCCGGGACTTT
CGCTTTCCCCCTCCCTATTGCCACGGCGGAACTCATCGCCGCCTGCCTTGCCCGCTGCTGGACAGGGGCT
CGGCTGTTGGGCACTGACAATTCCGTGGTGTTGTCGGGGAAATCATCGTCCTTTCCTTGGCTGCTCGCCT
GTGTTGCCACCTGGATTCTGCGCGGGACGTCCTTCTGCTACGTCCCTTCGGCCCTCAATCCAGCGGACCT
TCCTTCCCGCGGCCTGCTGCCGGCTCTGCGGCCTCTTCCGCGTCTTCGCCTTCGCCCTCAGACGAGTCGG
ATCTCCCTTTGGGCCGCCTCCCCGCGTCGACTTTAAGACCAATGACTTACAAGGCAGCTGTAGATCTTAG
CCACTTTTTAAAAGAAAAGGGGGGACTGGAAGGGCTAATTCACTCCCAACGAAGACAAGATCTGCTTTTT
GCTTGTACTGGGTCTCTCTGGTTAGACCAGATCTGAGCCTGGGAGCTCTCTGGCTAACTAGGGAACCCAC
TGCTTAAGCCTCAATAAAGCTTGCCTTGAGTGCTTCAAGTAGTGTGTGCCCGTCTGTTGTGTGACTCTGG
TAACTAGAGATCCCTCAGACCCTTTTAGTCAGTGTGGAAAATCTCTAGCAGGGCCCGTTTAAACCCGCTG
ATCAGCCTCGACTGTGCCTTCTAGTTGCCAGCCATCTGTTGTTTGCCCCTCCCCCGTGCCTTCCTTGACC
CTGGAAGGTGCCACTCCCACTGTCCTTTCCTAATAAAATGAGGAAATTGCATCGCATTGTCTGAGTAGGT
GTCATTCTATTCTGGGGGGTGGGGTGGGGCAGGACAGCAAGGGGGAGGATTGGGAAGACAATAGCAGGCA
TGCTGGGGATGCGGTGGGCTCTATGGCTTCTGAGGCGGAAAGAACCAGCTGGGGCTCTAGGGGGTATCCC
C
[124 nt withheld, positions 8682-8805]
C
[91 nt withheld, positions 8807-8897]
A
[49 nt withheld, positions 8899-8947]
CCTTTGACGTTGGAGTCCACGTTCTTT
[37 nt withheld, positions 8975-9011]
ACCCTATCTCGGTCTATTCTTTTGATTTATAAGGGATTTTGCCGATTTCGGCCTATTGGTTAAAAAATGA
GCTGATTTAACAAAAATTTAACGCGAATTAATTCTGTGGAATGTGTGTCAGTTAGGGTGTGGAAAGTCCC
CAGGCTCCCCAGCAGGCAGAAGTATGCAAAGCATGCATCTCAATTAGTCAGCAACCAGGTGTGGAAAGTC
CCCAGGCTCCCCAGCAGGCAGAAGTATGCAAAGCATGCATCTCAATTAGTCAGCAACCATAGTCCCGCCC
CTAACTCCGCCCATCCCGCCCCTAACTCCGCCCAGTTCCGCCCATTCTCCGCCCCATGGCTGACTAATTT
TTTTTATTTATGCAGAGGCCGAGGCCGCCTCTGCCTCTGAGCTATTCCAGAAGTAGTGAGGAGGCTTTTT
TGGAGGCCTAGGCTTTTGCAAAAAGCTCCCGGGAGCTTGTATATCCATTTTCGGATCTGATCAGCACGTG
TTGACAATTAATCATCGGCATAGTATATCGGCATAGTATAATACGACAAGGTGAGGAACTAAACCATGGC
CAAGTTGACCAGTGCCGTTCCGGTGCTCACCGCGCGCGACGTCGCCGGAGCGGTCGAGTTCTGGACCGAC
CGGCTCGGGTTCTCCCGGGACTTCGTGGAGGACGACTTCGCCGGTGTGGTCCGGGACGACGTGACCCTGT
TCATCAGCGCGGTCCAGGACCAGGTGGTGCCGGACAACACCCTGGCCTGGGTGTGGGTGCGCGGCCTGGA
CGAGCTGTACGCCGAGTGGTCGGAGGTCGTGTCCACGAACTTCCGGGACGCCTCCGGGCCGGCCATGACC
GAGATCGGCGAGCAGCCGTGGGGGCGGGAGTTCGCCCTGCGCGACCCGGCCGGCAACTGCGTGCACTTCG
TGGCCGAGGAGCAGGACTGACACGTGCTACGAGATTTCGATTCCACCGCCGCCTTCTATGAAAGGTTGGG
CTTCGGAATCGTTTTCCGGGACGCCGGCTGGATGATCCTCCAGCGCGGGGATCTCATGCTGGAGTTCTTC
GCCCACCCCAACTTGTTTATTGCAGCTTATAATGGTTACAAATAAAGCAATAGCATCACAAATTTCACAA
ATAAAGCATTTTTTTCACTGCATTCTAGTTGTGGTTTGTCCAAACTCATCAATGTATCTTATCATGTCTG
TATACCGTCGACCTCTAGCTAGAGCTTGGCGTAATCATGGTCATAGCTGTTTCCTGTGTGAAATTGTTAT
CCGCTCACAATTCCACACAACATACGAGCCGGAAGCATAAAGTGTAAAGCCTGGGGTGCCTAATGAGTGA
GCTAACTCACATTAATTGCGTTGCGCTCACTGCCCGCTTTCCAGTCGGGAAACCTGTCGTGCCAGCTGCA
TTAATGAATCGGCCAACGCGCGGGGAGAGGCGGTTTGCGTATTGGGCGCTCTTCCGCTTCCTCGCTCACT
GACTCGCTGCGCTCGGTCGTTCGGCTGCGGCGAGCGGTATCAGCTCACTCAAAGGCGGTAATACGGTTAT
CCACAGAATCAGGGGATAACGCAGGAAAGAACATGTGAGCAAAAGGCCAGCAAAAGGCCAGGAACCGTAA
AAAGGCCGCGTTGCTGGCGTTTTTCCATAGGCTCCGCCCCCCTGACGAGCATCACAAAAATCGACGCTCA
AGTCAGAGGTGGCGAAACCCGACAGGACTATAAAGATACCAGGCGTTTCCCCCTGGAAGCTCCCTCGTGC
GCTCTCCTGTTCCGACCCTGCCGCTTACCGGATACCTGTCCGCCTTTCTCCCTTCGGGAAGCGTGGCGCT
TTCTCATAGCTCACGCTGTAGGTATCTCAGTTCGGTGTAGGTCGTTCGCTCCAAGCTGGGCTGTGTGCAC
GAACCCCCCGTTCAGCCCGACCGCTGCGCCTTATCCGGTAACTATCGTCTTGAGTCCAACCCGGTAAGAC
ACGACTTATCGCCACTGGCAGCAGCCACTGGTAACAGGATTAGCAGAGCGAGGTATGTAGGCGGTGCTAC
AGAGTTCTTGAAGTGGTGGCCTAACTACGGCTACACTAGAAGAACAGTATTTGGTATCTGCGCTCTGCTG
AAGCCAGTTACCTTCGGAAAAAGAGTTGGTAGCTCTTGATCCGGCAAACAAACCACCGCTGGTAGCGGTG
GTTTTTTTGTTTGCAAGCAGCAGATTACGCGCAGAAAAAAAGGATCTCAAGAAGATCCTTTGATCTTTTC
TACGGGGTCTGACGCTCAGTGGAACGAAAACTCACGTTAAGGGATTTTGGTCATGAGATTATCAAAAAGG
ATCTTCACCTAGATCCTTTTAAATTAAAAATGAAGTTTTAAATCAATCTAAAGTATATATGAGTAAACTT
GGTCTGACAGTTACCAATGCTTAATCAGTGAGGCACCTATCTCAGCGATCTGTCTATTTCGTTCATCCAT
AGTTGCCTGACTCCCCGTCGTGTAGATAACTACGATACGGGAGGGCTTACCATCTGGCCCCAGTGCTGCA
ATGATACCGCGAGACCCACGCTCACCGGCTCCAGATTTATCAGCAATAAACCAGCCAGCCGGAAGGGCCG
AGCGCAGAAGTGGTCCTGCAACTTTATCCGCCTCCATCCAGTCTATTAATTGTTGCCGGGAAGCTAGAGT
AAGTAGTTCGCCAGTTAATAGTTTGCGCAACGTTGTTGCCATTGCTACAGGCATCGTGGTGTCACGCTCG
TCGTTTGGTATGGCTTCATTCAGCTCCGGTTCCCAACGATCAAGGCGAGTTACATGATCCCCCATGTTGT
GCAAAAAAGCGGTTAGCTCCTTCGGTCCTCCGATCGTTGTCAGAAGTAAGTTGGCCGCAGTGTTATCACT
CATGGTTATGGCAGCACTGCATAATTCTCTTACTGTCATGCCATCCGTAAGATGCTTTTCTGTGACTGGT
GAGTACTCAACCAAGTCATTCTGAGAATAGTGTATGCGGCGACCGAGTTGCTCTTGCCCGGCGTCAATAC
GGGATAATACCGCGCCACATAGCAGAACTTTAAAAGTGCTCATCATTGGAAAACGTTCTTCGGGGCGAAA
ACTCTCAAGGATCTTACCGCTGTTGAGATCCAGTTCGATGTAACCCACTCGTGCACCCAACTGATCTTCA
GCATCTTTTACTTTCACCAGCGTTTCTGGGTGAGCAAAAACAGGAAGGCAAAATGCCGCAAAAAAGGGAA
TAAGGGCGACACGGAAATGTTGAATACTCATACTCTTCCTTTTTCAATATTATTGAAGCATTTATCAGGG
TTATTGTCTCATGAGCGGATACATATTTGAATGTATTTAGAAAAATAAACAAATAGGGGTTCCGCGCACA
TTTCCCCGAAAAGTGCCACCTGACGTCGACGGATCGGGAGATCTCCCGATCCCCTATGGTGCACTCTCAG
TACAATCTGCTCTGATGCCGCATAGTTAAGCCAGTATCTGCTCCCTGCTTGTGTGTTGGAGGTCGCTGAG
TAGTGCGCGAGCAAAATTTAAGCTACAACAAGGCAAGGCTTGACCGACAATTGCATGAAGAATCTGCTTA
GGGTTAGGCGTTTTGCGCTGCTTCGCGATGTACGGGCCAGATATACGCGTTGACATTGATTATTGACTAG
TTATTAATAGTAATCAATTACGGGGTCATTAGTTCATAGCCCATATATGGAGTTCCGCGTTACATAACTT
ACGGTAAATGGCCCGCCTGGCTGACCGCCCAACGACCCCCGCCCATTGACGTCAATAATGACGTATGTTC
CCATAGTAACGCCAATAGGGACTTTCCATTGACGTCAATGGGTGGAGTATTTACGGTAAACTGCCCACTT
GGCAGTACATCAAGTGTATCATATGCCAAGTACGCCCCCTATTGACGTCAATGACGGTAAATGGCCCGCC
TGGCATTATGCCCAGTACATGACCTTATGGGACTTTCCTACTTGGCAGTACATCTACGTATTAGTCATCG
CTATTACCATGG
Features (pLannotate 1.2.2; 33 found; start..end, strand, type, name):
    217..397     +  LTR            5' LTR (truncated): truncated 5' long terminal repeat (LTR) from HIV-1
    444..569     +  misc_feature   HIV-1 Ψ: packaging signal of human immunodeficiency virus type 1
    553..916     +  CDS            HIV-1 gag (fragment): gag protein from human immunodeficiency virus 1; gag
   1062..1295    +  misc_feature   RRE: The Rev response element (RRE) of HIV-1 allows for Rev-dependent mRNA export from the nucleus to the cytoplasm.
   1672..1772    +  CDS            Rev (fragment): human immunodeficiency virus 1 (HIV-1) Rev protein; rev; enhances nuclear export of unspliced and incompletely spliced viral mRNAs
   1822..1939    +  misc_feature   cPPT/CTS: central polypurine tract and central termination sequence of HIV-1
   1990..2230    +  promoter       U6 promoter: RNA polymerase III promoter for human U6 snRNA
   2260..2335    +  misc_RNA       gRNA scaffold: guide RNA scaffold for the Streptococcus pyogenes CRISPR/Cas9 system
   2353..2371    +  CDS            small t antigen (fragment): SV40 (simian virus 40) small t antigen
   2397..2608    +  promoter       EF-1α core promoter: core promoter for human elongation factor EF-1α
   2633..6736    +  CDS            Cas9: Cas9 (Csn1) endonuclease from the Streptococcus pyogenes Type II CRISPR/Cas system generates RNA-guided double strand breaks in DNA
   6874..7471    +  CDS            PuroR (fragment): puromycin N-acetyltransferase; pac from Streptomyces; confers resistance to puromycin
   7487..8075    +  misc_feature   WPRE: woodchuck hepatitis virus posttranscriptional regulatory element
   8126..8145    +  misc_feature   cPPT/CTS (fragment): central polypurine tract and central termination sequence of HIV-1
   8147..8380    +  LTR            3' LTR (ΔU3): self-inactivating 3' long terminal repeat (LTR) from HIV-1
   8412..8636    +  polyA_signal   bGH poly(A) signal: bovine growth hormone polyadenylation signal
   8640..8661    +  promoter       SV40 promoter (fragment): SV40 enhancer and early promoter
   8682..9110    +  rep_origin     f1 ori (sequence partly withheld): f1 bacteriophage origin of replication; arrow indicates direction of (+) strand synthesis
   9124..9453    +  promoter       SV40 promoter: SV40 enhancer and early promoter
   9501..9548    +  promoter       EM7 promoter: synthetic bacterial promoter&nbsp
   9567..9941    +  CDS            BleoR: antibiotic-binding protein; Sh ble from Streptoalloteichus hindustanus; confers resistance to bleomycin, phleomycin, and Zeocin™
   9951..10076   +  CDS            ble (fragment): BLE_KLEPN - Experimental evidence at protein level: Swiss-Prot protein existence level 1. Binding protein with a strong affinity to the bleomycin family of antibiotics. Binds to CL990; an antimitotic-antibiotic compound. From Klebsiella pneumoniae.
  10071..10192   +  polyA_signal   SV40 poly(A) signal: SV40 polyadenylation signal
  10263..10285   -  protein_bind   lac operator (fragment): The lac repressor binds to the lac operator to inhibit transcription in E. coli. This inhibition can be relieved by adding lactose or isopropyl-β-D-thiogalactopyranoside (IPTG). lac repressor encoded by lacI
  10289..10319   -  promoter       lac promoter: promoter for the E. coli lac operon
  10334..10355   -  protein_bind   CAP binding site: CAP binding activates transcription in the presence of cAMP. E. coli catabolite activator protein
  10368..10460   -  CDS            lacI (fragment): lac repressor; lacI; The lac repressor binds to the lac operator to inhibit transcription in E. coli. This inhibition can be relieved by adding lactose or isopropyl-β-D-thiogalactopyranoside (IPTG).
  10643..11231   -  rep_origin     ori: high-copy-number ColE1/pMB1/pBR322/pUC origin of replication
  11402..12262   -  CDS            AmpR: β-lactamase; bla; confers resistance to ampicillin, carbenicillin, and related antibiotics
  12263..12367   -  promoter       AmpR promoter: bla
  12426..12478   -  misc_feature   bom (fragment): basis of mobility region from pBR322
  12633..13012   +  enhancer       CMV enhancer: human cytomegalovirus immediate early enhancer
  13013..199     +  promoter       CMV promoter (across the origin): human cytomegalovirus (CMV) immediate early promoter
