[The description below was written by a language model from this plasmid's Addgene catalogue record and pLannotate feature annotations shown in this document.]
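Description:
LENTICRISPR-PABPC1_sgRNA2 is a lentiviral CRISPR/Cas9 knock-out plasmid built on the lentiCRISPR v2 backbone, carrying a single guide RNA directed against human PABPC1 (cytoplasmic poly(A)-binding protein 1). The guide was inserted by restriction cloning at the BsmBI sites, placing it between the human U6 RNA polymerase III promoter and the Streptococcus pyogenes gRNA scaffold. Immediately downstream, an EF-1α core promoter drives the Cas9 endonuclease followed by a puromycin N-acetyltransferase coding sequence. A WPRE after this cassette enhances transcript expression. One vector therefore supplies guide, nuclease and a puromycin marker for selecting transduced mammalian cells. The element linking Cas9 to PuroR is not annotated in the feature table.

The 13,013 nt sequence has the layout of a self-inactivating HIV-1-derived transfer vector. A CMV enhancer/promoter spanning the plasmid origin is fused to a truncated 5' LTR to drive genomic RNA production in packaging cells. It is followed by the Ψ packaging signal with a gag fragment, the RRE for Rev-dependent nuclear export, and the cPPT/CTS, and the viral unit ends in a ΔU3 3' LTR. A bGH polyadenylation signal lies just beyond that LTR.

Outside the viral unit, the backbone carries an f1 ori and an SV40/EM7 promoter-driven BleoR cassette with an SV40 poly(A) signal. It also has lac regulatory remnants, a high-copy ColE1/pUC-type origin and AmpR for ampicillin selection in E. coli. Several short annotations, such as the small t antigen and ble fragments, are probably incidental matches. The stated purpose is CRISPR/Cas9-mediated gene knock-out, and the associated study examined how loss of LUC7L2 and U1 snRNP subunits shifts energy metabolism from glycolysis to OXPHOS.
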