Addgene plasmid #201609: LENTICRISPR-PABPC1_sgRNA2
Purpose: CRISPR/Cas9-mediated gene knock-out
Depositing lab: Alexis Jourdain & Vamsi Mootha. Depositing organization: Broad Institute. Publication: Loss of LUC7L2 and U1 snRNP subunits shifts energy metabolism from glycolysis to OXPHOS. Jourdain AA, Begg BE, Mick E, Shah H, Calvo SE, Skinner OS, Sharma R, Blue SM, Yeo GW, Burge CB, Mootha VK. Mol Cell. 2021 May 6;81(9):1905-1919.e12. doi: 10.1016/j.molcel.2021.02.033. Epub 2021 Apr 13. PubMed 33852893.
Backbone
  Vector backbone: lentiCRISPR v2
  Backbone manufacturer: Feng Zhang, Addgene #52961
  Vector type: Lentiviral, CRISPR
  Selectable markers: Puromycin
Growth in bacteria
  Bacterial resistance: Ampicillin, 100 μg/mL
  Growth temperature: 37°C
  Growth strain: NEB Stable
  Copy number: High Copy
Gene/Insert
  Gene/Insert name: PABPC1
  gRNA/shRNA sequence: GCATACGCGTAGCCCAAGGAG
  Species: H. sapiens (human)
  Entrez Gene: PABPC1 (a.k.a. PAB1, PABP, PABP1, PABPC2, PABPL1)
  Cloning method: Restriction Enzyme; 5′ cloning site BsmBI (unknown if destroyed); 3′ cloning site BsmBI (unknown if destroyed)
Terms and licenses: Academic/Nonprofit Terms; Industry Terms: Not Available to Industry
How to cite: LENTICRISPR-PABPC1_sgRNA2 was a gift from Alexis Jourdain & Vamsi Mootha (Addgene plasmid # 201609 ; http://n2t.net/addgene:201609 ; RRID:Addgene_201609)
